Addgene plasmid #166835: pcDNA3 TEV-GFP-FLAG LIC cloning vector (6LD)
Purpose: (Empty Backbone) Modified LIC 6D backbone with a C-terminal TEV-GFP-FLAG tag. Derived from Scott Gradia's pcDNA3.1 LIC 6D by Liron David.
Depositing lab: Hao Wu. Depositing organization: Boston Children's Hospital. Publication: DPP9 sequesters the C terminus of NLRP1 to repress inflammasome activation. Hollingsworth LR, Sharif H, Griswold AR, Fontana P, Mintseris J, Dagbay KB, Paulo JA, Gygi SP, Bachovchin DA, Wu H. Nature. 2021 Mar 17. pii: 10.1038/s41586-021-03350-4. doi: 10.1038/s41586-021-03350-4. PubMed 33731932.
Backbone
  Vector backbone: pcDNA3.1 LIC 6D
  Vector type: Mammalian Expression
Growth in bacteria
  Bacterial resistance: Ampicillin, 100 μg/mL
  Growth temperature: 37°C
  Growth strain: DH5alpha
  Copy number: High Copy
Gene/Insert
  Gene/Insert name: None
Terms and licenses: Academic/Nonprofit Terms; Industry Terms: Not Available to Industry
Depositor comments: Modified LIC 6D backbone with a C-terminal TEV-GFP-FLAG tag. Derived from Scott Gradia's pcDNA3.1 LIC 6D by Liron David.
How to cite: pcDNA3 TEV-GFP-FLAG LIC cloning vector (6LD) was a gift from Hao Wu (Addgene plasmid # 166835 ; http://n2t.net/addgene:166835 ; RRID:Addgene_166835)
