[The description below was written by a language model from this plasmid's Addgene catalogue record and pLannotate feature annotations shown in this document.]
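Description:
pcDNA3 TEV-GFP-FLAG LIC cloning vector (6LD) is an empty mammalian expression backbone of about 6.2 kb, derived from the pcDNA3.1 LIC 6D ligation-independent cloning vector and modified so that an inserted open reading frame acquires a C-terminal TEV-GFP-FLAG tag. It carries no gene of interest. In E. coli it is maintained as a high-copy plasmid through a ColE1/pUC-type origin and selected with ampicillin via the β-lactamase gene. An f1 origin is also present, along with small lac promoter/operator and bom remnants typical of this backbone family.

The expression cassette consists of the human CMV immediate-early enhancer and promoter, followed by a T7 promoter, the cloning region, a GFP coding sequence, and the bovine growth hormone polyadenylation signal, with an SP6 promoter facing back from the 3′ side. The annotation software matched the fluorescent protein to an EGFP derivative (SiriusGFP), but the catalogue entry simply calls it GFP. The TEV protease site, FLAG epitope and LIC site are not annotated separately in the feature table, though the record states they are part of the tag. A second cassette, with the SV40 early promoter driving the neomycin phosphotransferase gene and an SV40 polyadenylation signal, allows G418 selection of stably transfected mammalian cells. The short HIV-1 LTR and ble fragments called by the software are probably incidental matches.

In use, a coding sequence cloned without a stop codon is expressed as a fusion whose GFP allows expression to be monitored and whose FLAG epitope supports affinity purification or detection. TEV cleavage then removes both tags. The associated publication concerns the regulation of the NLRP1 inflammasome by DPP9.
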