Features (pLannotate 1.2.2; 21 found; start..end, strand, type, name):
     28..80      -  misc_feature   bom (fragment): basis of mobility region from pBR322
    235..614     +  enhancer       CMV enhancer: human cytomegalovirus immediate early enhancer
    615..818     +  promoter       CMV promoter: human cytomegalovirus (CMV) immediate early promoter
    814..847     +  LTR            5' LTR (truncated) (fragment): truncated 5' long terminal repeat (LTR) from HIV-1
    863..881     +  promoter       T7 promoter: promoter for bacteriophage T7 RNA polymerase
    983..1696    +  CDS            SiriusGFP: enhanced GFP (EGFP) derivative that exhibits robust folding and enhanced photostability (Zhong et al., 2019) mammalian codon-optimized
   1742..1760    -  promoter       SP6 promoter: promoter for bacteriophage SP6 RNA polymerase
   1786..2010    +  polyA_signal   bGH poly(A) signal: bovine growth hormone polyadenylation signal
   2014..2035    +  promoter       SV40 promoter (fragment): SV40 enhancer and early promoter
   2056..2484    +  rep_origin     f1 ori (sequence partly withheld): f1 bacteriophage origin of replication; arrow indicates direction of (+) strand synthesis
   2498..2827    +  promoter       SV40 promoter: SV40 enhancer and early promoter
   2894..3685    +  CDS            neo: KKA2_KLEPN - Also known as kan, nptII. Experimental evidence at protein level: Swiss-Prot protein existence level 1. Resistance to kanamycin, neomycin, paromomycin, ribostamycin, butirosin and gentamicin B. From Klebsiella pneumoniae.
   3709..3867    +  CDS            ble (fragment): BLE_KLEPN - Experimental evidence at protein level: Swiss-Prot protein existence level 1. Binding protein with a strong affinity to the bleomycin family of antibiotics. Binds to CL990; an antimitotic-antibiotic compound. From Klebsiella pneumoniae.
   3862..3983    +  polyA_signal   SV40 poly(A) signal: SV40 polyadenylation signal
   4056..4072    -  protein_bind   lac operator: The lac repressor binds to the lac operator to inhibit transcription in E. coli. This inhibition can be relieved by adding lactose or isopropyl-β-D-thiogalactopyranoside (IPTG). lac repressor encoded by lacI
   4080..4110    -  promoter       lac promoter: promoter for the E. coli lac operon
   4125..4146    -  protein_bind   CAP binding site: CAP binding activates transcription in the presence of cAMP. E. coli catabolite activator protein
   4159..4251    -  CDS            lacI (fragment): lac repressor; lacI; The lac repressor binds to the lac operator to inhibit transcription in E. coli. This inhibition can be relieved by adding lactose or isopropyl-β-D-thiogalactopyranoside (IPTG).
   4434..5022    -  rep_origin     ori: high-copy-number ColE1/pMB1/pBR322/pUC origin of replication
   5193..6053    -  CDS            AmpR: β-lactamase; bla; confers resistance to ampicillin, carbenicillin, and related antibiotics
   6054..6158    -  promoter       AmpR promoter: bla
>Addgene plasmid #166835 | pcDNA3 TEV-GFP-FLAG LIC cloning vector (6LD) | addgene full sequence | sequence record 328407 | Addgene NGS Result
GACGGATCGGGAGATCTCCCGATCCCCTATGGTGCACTCTCAGTACAATCTGCTCTGATGCCGCATAGTT
AAGCCAGTATCTGCTCCCTGCTTGTGTGTTGGAGGTCGCTGAGTAGTGCGCGAGCAAAATTTAAGCTACA
ACAAGGCAAGGCTTGACCGACAATTGCATGAAGAATCTGCTTAGGGTTAGGCGTTTTGCGCTGCTTCGCG
ATGTACGGGCCAGATATACGCGTTGACATTGATTATTGACTAGTTATTAATAGTAATCAATTACGGGGTC
ATTAGTTCATAGCCCATATATGGAGTTCCGCGTTACATAACTTACGGTAAATGGCCCGCCTGGCTGACCG
CCCAACGACCCCCGCCCATTGACGTCAATAATGACGTATGTTCCCATAGTAACGCCAATAGGGACTTTCC
ATTGACGTCAATGGGTGGAGTATTTACGGTAAACTGCCCACTTGGCAGTACATCAAGTGTATCATATGCC
AAGTACGCCCCCTATTGACGTCAATGACGGTAAATGGCCCGCCTGGCATTATGCCCAGTACATGACCTTA
TGGGACTTTCCTACTTGGCAGTACATCTACGTATTAGTCATCGCTATTACCATGGTGATGCGGTTTTGGC
AGTACATCAATGGGCGTGGATAGCGGTTTGACTCACGGGGATTTCCAAGTCTCCACCCCATTGACGTCAA
TGGGAGTTTGTTTTGGCACCAAAATCAACGGGACTTTCCAAAATGTCGTAACAACTCCGCCCCATTGACG
CAAATGGGCGGTAGGCGTGTACGGTGGGAGGTCTATATAAGCAGAGCTCTCTGGCTAACTAGAGAACCCA
CTGCTTACTGGCTTATCGAAATTAATACGACTCACTATAGGGAGACCCAAGCTTGGTACCGAGCTCGGAT
CCCTACTTCCAATCCAATATTGGTAGTGGGAGCGAAAACCTTTACTTCCAGGGCAACGGCAGCAGCGGAT
CCGTGAGCAAGGGCGAGGAGCTGTTCACCGGGGTGGTGCCCATCCTGGTCGAGCTGGACGGCGACGTAAA
CGGCCACAAGTTCAGCGTGCGCGGCGAGGGCGAGGGCGATGCCACCAACGGCAAGCTGACCCTGAAGTTC
ATCTGCACCACCGGCAAGCTGCCCGTGCCCTGGCCCACCCTCGTGACCACCCTGACCTACGGCGTGCAGT
GCTTCAGCCGCTACCCCGACCACATGAAGCAGCACGACTTCTTCAAGTCCGCCATGCCCGAAGGCTACGT
CCAGGAGCGCACCATCTCCTTCAAGGACGACGGCACCTACAAGACCCGCGCCGAGGTGAAGTTCGAGGGC
GACACCCTGGTGAACCGCATCGAGCTGAAGGGCATCGACTTCAAGGAGGACGGCAACATCCTGGGGCACA
AGCTGGAGTACAACTTCAACAGCCACAACGTCTATATCACGGCCGACAAGCAGAAGAACGGCATCAAGGC
GAACTTCAAGATCCGCCACAACGTCGAGGACGGCAGCGTGCAGCTCGCCGACCACTACCAGCAGAACACC
CCCATCGGCGACGGCCCCGTGCTGCTGCCCGACAACCACTACCTGAGCACCCAGTCCAAGCTGAGCAAAG
ACCCCAACGAGAAGCGCGATCACATGGTCCTGCTGGAGTTCGTGACCGCCGCCGGGATCACTCTCGGCAT
GGACGAGCTGTACAAGGACTACAAGGACGATGACGACAAGTAGTAATCTAGAGGGCCCTATTCTATAGTG
TCACCTAAATGCTAGAGCTCGCTGATCAGCCTCGACTGTGCCTTCTAGTTGCCAGCCATCTGTTGTTTGC
CCCTCCCCCGTGCCTTCCTTGACCCTGGAAGGTGCCACTCCCACTGTCCTTTCCTAATAAAATGAGGAAA
TTGCATCGCATTGTCTGAGTAGGTGTCATTCTATTCTGGGGGGTGGGGTGGGGCAGGACAGCAAGGGGGA
GGATTGGGAAGACAATAGCAGGCATGCTGGGGATGCGGTGGGCTCTATGGCTTCTGAGGCGGAAAGAACC
AGCTGGGGCTCTAGGGGGTATCCCC
[124 nt withheld, positions 2056-2179]
C
[91 nt withheld, positions 2181-2271]
A
[49 nt withheld, positions 2273-2321]
CCTTTGACGTTGGAGTCCACGTTCTTT
[37 nt withheld, positions 2349-2385]
ACCCTATCTCGGTCTATTCTTTTGATTTATAAGGGATTTTGCCGATTTCGGCCTATTGGTTAAAAAATGA
GCTGATTTAACAAAAATTTAACGCGAATTAATTCTGTGGAATGTGTGTCAGTTAGGGTGTGGAAAGTCCC
CAGGCTCCCCAGCAGGCAGAAGTATGCAAAGCATGCATCTCAATTAGTCAGCAACCAGGTGTGGAAAGTC
CCCAGGCTCCCCAGCAGGCAGAAGTATGCAAAGCATGCATCTCAATTAGTCAGCAACCATAGTCCCGCCC
CTAACTCCGCCCATCCCGCCCCTAACTCCGCCCAGTTCCGCCCATTCTCCGCCCCATGGCTGACTAATTT
TTTTTATTTATGCAGAGGCCGAGGCCGCCTCTGCCTCTGAGCTATTCCAGAAGTAGTGAGGAGGCTTTTT
TGGAGGCCTAGGCTTTTGCAAAAAGCTCCCGGGAGCTTGTATATCCATTTTCGGATCTGATCAAGAGACA
GGATGAGGATCGTTTCGCATGATTGAACAAGATGGATTGCACGCAGGTTCTCCGGCCGCTTGGGTGGAGA
GGCTATTCGGCTATGACTGGGCACAACAGACAATCGGCTGCTCTGATGCCGCCGTGTTCCGGCTGTCAGC
GCAGGGGCGCCCGGTTCTTTTTGTCAAGACCGACCTGTCCGGTGCCCTGAATGAACTGCAGGACGAGGCA
GCGCGGCTATCGTGGCTGGCCACGACGGGCGTTCCTTGCGCAGCTGTGCTCGACGTTGTCACTGAAGCGG
GAAGGGACTGGCTGCTATTGGGCGAAGTGCCGGGGCAGGATCTCCTGTCATCTCACCTTGCTCCTGCCGA
GAAAGTATCCATCATGGCTGATGCAATGCGGCGGCTGCATACGCTTGATCCGGCTACCTGCCCATTCGAC
CACCAAGCGAAACATCGCATCGAGCGAGCACGTACTCGGATGGAAGCCGGTCTTGTCGATCAGGATGATC
TGGACGAAGAGCATCAGGGGCTCGCGCCAGCCGAACTGTTCGCCAGGCTCAAGGCGCGCATGCCCGACGG
CGAGGATCTCGTCGTGACCCATGGCGATGCCTGCTTGCCGAATATCATGGTGGAAAATGGCCGCTTTTCT
GGATTCATCGACTGTGGCCGGCTGGGTGTGGCGGACCGCTATCAGGACATAGCGTTGGCTACCCGTGATA
TTGCTGAAGAGCTTGGCGGCGAATGGGCTGACCGCTTCCTCGTGCTTTACGGTATCGCCGCTCCCGATTC
GCAGCGCATCGCCTTCTATCGCCTTCTTGACGAGTTCTTCTGAGCGGGACTCTGGGGTTCGAAATGACCG
ACCAAGCGACGCCCAACCTGCCATCACGAGATTTCGATTCCACCGCCGCCTTCTATGAAAGGTTGGGCTT
CGGAATCGTTTTCCGGGACGCCGGCTGGATGATCCTCCAGCGCGGGGATCTCATGCTGGAGTTCTTCGCC
CACCCCAACTTGTTTATTGCAGCTTATAATGGTTACAAATAAAGCAATAGCATCACAAATTTCACAAATA
AAGCATTTTTTTCACTGCATTCTAGTTGTGGTTTGTCCAAACTCATCAATGTATCTTATCATGTCTGTAT
ACCGTCGACCTCTAGCTAGAGCTTGGCGTAATCATGGTCATAGCTGTTTCCTGTGTGAAATTGTTATCCG
CTCACAATTCCACACAACATACGAGCCGGAAGCATAAAGTGTAAAGCCTGGGGTGCCTAATGAGTGAGCT
AACTCACATTAATTGCGTTGCGCTCACTGCCCGCTTTCCAGTCGGGAAACCTGTCGTGCCAGCTGCATTA
ATGAATCGGCCAACGCGCGGGGAGAGGCGGTTTGCGTATTGGGCGCTCTTCCGCTTCCTCGCTCACTGAC
TCGCTGCGCTCGGTCGTTCGGCTGCGGCGAGCGGTATCAGCTCACTCAAAGGCGGTAATACGGTTATCCA
CAGAATCAGGGGATAACGCAGGAAAGAACATGTGAGCAAAAGGCCAGCAAAAGGCCAGGAACCGTAAAAA
GGCCGCGTTGCTGGCGTTTTTCCATAGGCTCCGCCCCCCTGACGAGCATCACAAAAATCGACGCTCAAGT
CAGAGGTGGCGAAACCCGACAGGACTATAAAGATACCAGGCGTTTCCCCCTGGAAGCTCCCTCGTGCGCT
CTCCTGTTCCGACCCTGCCGCTTACCGGATACCTGTCCGCCTTTCTCCCTTCGGGAAGCGTGGCGCTTTC
TCATAGCTCACGCTGTAGGTATCTCAGTTCGGTGTAGGTCGTTCGCTCCAAGCTGGGCTGTGTGCACGAA
CCCCCCGTTCAGCCCGACCGCTGCGCCTTATCCGGTAACTATCGTCTTGAGTCCAACCCGGTAAGACACG
ACTTATCGCCACTGGCAGCAGCCACTGGTAACAGGATTAGCAGAGCGAGGTATGTAGGCGGTGCTACAGA
GTTCTTGAAGTGGTGGCCTAACTACGGCTACACTAGAAGAACAGTATTTGGTATCTGCGCTCTGCTGAAG
CCAGTTACCTTCGGAAAAAGAGTTGGTAGCTCTTGATCCGGCAAACAAACCACCGCTGGTAGCGGTGGTT
TTTTTGTTTGCAAGCAGCAGATTACGCGCAGAAAAAAAGGATCTCAAGAAGATCCTTTGATCTTTTCTAC
GGGGTCTGACGCTCAGTGGAACGAAAACTCACGTTAAGGGATTTTGGTCATGAGATTATCAAAAAGGATC
TTCACCTAGATCCTTTTAAATTAAAAATGAAGTTTTAAATCAATCTAAAGTATATATGAGTAAACTTGGT
CTGACAGTTACCAATGCTTAATCAGTGAGGCACCTATCTCAGCGATCTGTCTATTTCGTTCATCCATAGT
TGCCTGACTCCCCGTCGTGTAGATAACTACGATACGGGAGGGCTTACCATCTGGCCCCAGTGCTGCAATG
ATACCGCGAGACCCACGCTCACCGGCTCCAGATTTATCAGCAATAAACCAGCCAGCCGGAAGGGCCGAGC
GCAGAAGTGGTCCTGCAACTTTATCCGCCTCCATCCAGTCTATTAATTGTTGCCGGGAAGCTAGAGTAAG
TAGTTCGCCAGTTAATAGTTTGCGCAACGTTGTTGCCATTGCTACAGGCATCGTGGTGTCACGCTCGTCG
TTTGGTATGGCTTCATTCAGCTCCGGTTCCCAACGATCAAGGCGAGTTACATGATCCCCCATGTTGTGCA
AAAAAGCGGTTAGCTCCTTCGGTCCTCCGATCGTTGTCAGAAGTAAGTTGGCCGCAGTGTTATCACTCAT
GGTTATGGCAGCACTGCATAATTCTCTTACTGTCATGCCATCCGTAAGATGCTTTTCTGTGACTGGTGAG
TACTCAACCAAGTCATTCTGAGAATAGTGTATGCGGCGACCGAGTTGCTCTTGCCCGGCGTCAATACGGG
ATAATACCGCGCCACATAGCAGAACTTTAAAAGTGCTCATCATTGGAAAACGTTCTTCGGGGCGAAAACT
CTCAAGGATCTTACCGCTGTTGAGATCCAGTTCGATGTAACCCACTCGTGCACCCAACTGATCTTCAGCA
TCTTTTACTTTCACCAGCGTTTCTGGGTGAGCAAAAACAGGAAGGCAAAATGCCGCAAAAAAGGGAATAA
GGGCGACACGGAAATGTTGAATACTCATACTCTTCCTTTTTCATTATTATTGAAGCATTTATCAGGGTTA
TTGTCTCATGAGCGGATACATATTTGAATGTATTTAGAAAAATAAACAAATAGGGGTTCCGCGCACATTT
CCCCGAAAAGTGCCACCTGACGTC
